>Addgene plasmid #104452 | GST(LSCS)GFP-ActA | depositor full sequence | sequence record 197984 | GST(LSCS)GFP-ActA sequence 6095 bps
TTCGAGCTCGCCCGACATTGATTATTGACTAGTTATTAATAGTAATCAATTACGGGGTCATTAGTTCATA
GCCCATATATGGAGTTCCGCGTTACATAACTTACGGTAAATGGCCCGCCTGGCTGACCGCCCAACGACCC
CCGCCCATTGACGTCAATAATGACGTATGTTCCCATAGTAACGCCAATAGGGACTTTCCATTGACGTCAA
TGGGTGGAGTATTTACGGTAAACTGCCCACTTGGCAGTACATCAAGTGTATCATATGCCAAGTACGCCCC
CTATTGACGTCAATGACGGTAAATGGCCCGCCTGGCATTATGCCCAGTACATGACCTTATGGGACTTTCC
TACTTGGCAGTACATCTACGTATTAGTCATCGCTATTACCATGGTGATGCGGTTTTGGCAGTACATCAAT
GGGCGTGGATAGCGGTTTGACTCACGGGGATTTCCAAGTCTCCACCCCATTGACGTCAATGGGAGTTTGT
TTTGGCACCAAAATCAACGGGACTTTCCAAAATGTCGTAACAACTCCGCCCCATTGACGCAAATGGGCGG
TAGGCGTGTACGGTGGGAGGTCTATATAAGCAGAGCTCGTTTAGTGAACCGTCAGATCGCCTGGAGACGC
CATCCACGCTGTTTTGACCTCCATAGAAGACACCGGGACCGATCCAGCCTCCGCGGCCGGGAACGGTGCA
TTGGAACGCGGATTCCCCGTGCCAAGAGTGACGTAAGTACCGCCTATAGAGTCTATAGGCCCACCCCCTT
GGCTTCGTTAGAACGCGGCTACAATTAATACATAACCTTATGTATCATACACATACGATTTAGGTGACAC
TATAGAATAACATCCACTTTGCCTTTCTCTCCACAGGTGTCCACTTCCCAGGTCCAACTGTACCTCGCGA
GCCAGCCATGTCCCCTATACTAGGTTATTGGAAAATTAAGGGCCTTGTGCAACCCACTCGACTTCTTTTG
GAATATCTTGAAGAAAAATATGAAGAGCATTTGTATGAGCGCGATGAAGGTGATAAATGGCGAGCCAAAA
AGTTTGAATTGGGTTTGGAGTTTCCCAATCTTCCTTATTATATTGATGGTGATGTTAAATTAACACAGTC
TATGGCCATCATACGTTATATAGCTGACAAGCACAACATGTTGGGTGGTTGTCCAAAAGAGCGTGCAGAG
ATTTCAATGCTTGAAGGAGCGGTTTTGGATATTAGATACGGTGTTTCGAGAATTGCATATAGTAAAGACT
TTGAAACTCTCAAAGTTGATTTTCTTAGCAAGCTACCTGAAATGCTGAAAATGTTCGAAGATCGTTTATG
TCATAAAACATATTTAAATGGTGATCATGTAACCCATCCTGACTTCATGTTGTATGACGCTCTTGATGTT
GTTTTATACATGGACCCAATGTGCCTGGATGCGTTCCCAAAATTAGTTTGTTTTAAAAAACGTATTGAAG
CTATCCCACAAATTGATAAGTACTTGAAATCCAGCAAGTATATAGCATGGCCTTTGCAGGGCTGGCAAGC
CACGTTTGGTGGTGGCGACCATCCTCCAAAATCGGATGGCGGCCGCGTGAGCAAGGGCGAGGAGCTGTTC
ACCGGGGTGGTGCCCATCCTGGTCGAGCTGGACGGCGACGTAAACGGCCACAAGTTCAGCGTGTCCGGCG
AGGGCGAGGGCGATGCCACCTACGGCAAGCTGACCCTGAAGTTCATCTGCACCACCGGCAAGCTGCCCGT
GCCCTGGCCCACCCTCGTGACCACCCTGACCTACGGCGTGCAGTGCTTCAGCCGCTACCCCGACCACATG
AAGCAGCACGACTTCTTCAAGTCCGCCATGCCCGAAGGCTACGTCCAGGAGCGCACCATCTTCTTCAAGG
ACGACGGCAACTACAAGACCCGCGCCGAGGTGAAGTTCGAGGGCGACACCCTGGTGAACCGCATCGAGCT
GAAGGGCATCGACTTCAAGGAGGACGGCAACATCCTGGGGCACAAGCTGGAGTACAACTACAACAGCCAC
AACGTCTATATCATGGCCGACAAGCAGAAGAACGGCATCAAGGTGAACTTCAAGATCCGCCACAACATCG
AGGACGGCAGCGTGCAGCTCGCCGACCACTACCAGCAGAACACCCCCATCGGCGACGGCCCCGTGCTGCT
GCCCGACAACCACTACCTGAGCACCCAGTCCGCCCTGAGCAAAGACCCCAACGAGAAGCGCGATCACATG
GTCCTGCTGGAGTTCGTGACCGCCGCCGGGATCACTCTCGGCATGGACGAGCTGTACAAGTCTAGACTGA
TCCTGGCCATGCTGGCCATCGGCGTGTTCAGCCTGGGCGCCTTCATCAAGATCATCCAGCTGCGCAAGAA
CAACTAGAAGCTTGGCCGCCATGGCCCAACTTGTTTATTGCAGCTTATAATGGTTACAAATAAAGCAATA
GCATCACAAATTTCACAAATAAAGCATTTTTTTCACTGCATTCTAGTTGTGGTTTGTCCAAACTCATCAA
TGTATCTTATCATGTCTGGATCGGGAATTAATTCGGCGCAGCACCATGGCCTGAAATAACCTCTGAAAGA
GGAACTTGGTTAGGTACCTTCTGAGGCGGAAAGAACCAGCTGTGGAATGTGTGTCAGTTAGGGTGTGGAA
AGTCCCCAGGCTCCCCAGCAGGCAGAAGTATGCAAAGCATGCATCTCAATTAGTCAGCAACCAGGTGTGG
AAAGTCCCCAGGCTCCCCAGCAGGCAGAAGTATGCAAAGCATGCATCTCAATTAGTCAGCAACCATAGTC
CCGCCCCTAACTCCGCCCATCCCGCCCCTAACTCCGCCCAGTTCCGCCCATTCTCCGCCCCATGGCTGAC
TAATTTTTTTTATTTATGCAGAGGCCGAGGCCGCCTCGGCCTCTGAGCTATTCCAGAAGTAGTGAGGAGG
CTTTTTTGGAGGCCTAGGCTTTTGCAAAAAGCTGTTAACAGCTTGGCACTGGCCGTCGTTTTACAACGTC
GTGACTGGGAAAACCCTGGCGTTACCCAACTTAATCGCCTTGCAGCACATCCCCCTTTCGCCAGCTGGCG
TAATAGCGAAGAGGCCCGCACCGATCGCCCTTCCCAACAGTTGCGCAGCCTGAATGGCGAATGGCGCCTG
ATGCGGTATTTTCTCCTTACGCATCTGTGCGGTATTTCACACCGCATA
[142 nt withheld, positions 3199-3340]
C
[141 nt withheld, positions 3342-3482]
CCTTTGACGTTGGAGTCCACGTTCTTT
[37 nt withheld, positions 3510-3546]
ACCCTATCTCGGGCTATTCTTTTGATTTATAAGGGATTTTGCCGATTTCGGCCTATTGGTTAAAAAATGA
GCTGATTTAACAAAAATTTAACGCGAATTTTAACAAAATATTAACGTTTACAATTTTATGGTGCACTCTC
AGTACAATCTGCTCTGATGCCGCATAGTTAAGCCAGCCCCGACACCCGCCAACACCCGCTGACGCGCCCT
GACGGGCTTGTCTGCTCCCGGCATCCGCTTACAGACAAGCTGTGACCGTCTCCGGGAGCTGCATGTGTCA
GAGGTTTTCACCGTCATCACCGAAACGCGCGAGACGAAAGGGCCTCGTGATACGCCTATTTTTATAGGTT
AATGTCATGATAATAATGGTTTCTTAGACGTCAGGTGGCACTTTTCGGGGAAATGTGCGCGGAACCCCTA
TTTGTTTATTTTTCTAAATACATTCAAATATGTATCCGCTCATGAGACAATAACCCTGATAAATGCTTCA
ATAATATTGAAAAAGGAAGAGTATGAGTATTCAACATTTCCGTGTCGCCCTTATTCCCTTTTTTGCGGCA
TTTTGCCTTCCTGTTTTTGCTCACCCAGAAACGCTGGTGAAAGTAAAAGATGCTGAAGATCAGTTGGGTG
CACGAGTGGGTTACATCGAACTGGATCTCAACAGCGGTAAGATCCTTGAGAGTTTTCGCCCCGAAGAACG
TTTTCCAATGATGAGCACTTTTAAAGTTCTGCTATGTGGCGCGGTATTATCCCGTATTGACGCCGGGCAA
GAGCAACTCGGTCGCCGCATACACTATTCTCAGAATGACTTGGTTGAGTACTCACCAGTCACAGAAAAGC
ATCTTACGGATGGCATGACAGTAAGAGAATTATGCAGTGCTGCCATAACCATGAGTGATAACACTGCGGC
CAACTTACTTCTGACAACGATCGGAGGACCGAAGGAGCTAACCGCTTTTTTGCACAACATGGGGGATCAT
GTAACTCGCCTTGATCGTTGGGAACCGGAGCTGAATGAAGCCATACCAAACGACGAGCGTGACACCACGA
TGCCTGTAGCAATGGCAACAACGTTGCGCAAACTATTAACTGGCGAACTACTTACTCTAGCTTCCCGGCA
ACAATTAATAGACTGGATGGAGGCGGATAAAGTTGCAGGACCACTTCTGCGCTCGGCCCTTCCGGCTGGC
TGGTTTATTGCTGATAAATCTGGAGCCGGTGAGCGTGGGTCTCGCGGTATCATTGCAGCACTGGGGCCAG
ATGGTAAGCCCTCCCGTATCGTAGTTATCTACACGACGGGGAGTCAGGCAACTATGGATGAACGAAATAG
ACAGATCGCTGAGATAGGTGCCTCACTGATTAAGCATTGGTAACTGTCAGACCAAGTTTACTCATATATA
CTTTAGATTGATTTAAAACTTCATTTTTAATTTAAAAGGATCTAGGTGAAGATCCTTTTTGATAATCTCA
TGACCAAAATCCCTTAACGTGAGTTTTCGTTCCACTGAGCGTCAGACCCCGTAGAAAAGATCAAAGGATC
TTCTTGAGATCCTTTTTTTCTGCGCGTAATCTGCTGCTTGCAAACAAAAAAACCACCGCTACCAGCGGTG
GTTTGTTTGCCGGATCAAGAGCTACCAACTCTTTTTCCGAAGGTAACTGGCTTCAGCAGAGCGCAGATAC
CAAATACTGTTCTTCTAGTGTAGCCGTAGTTAGGCCACCACTTCAAGAACTCTGTAGCACCGCCTACATA
CCTCGCTCTGCTAATCCTGTTACCAGTGGCTGCTGCCAGTGGCGATAAGTCGTGTCTTACCGGGTTGGAC
TCAAGACGATAGTTACCGGATAAGGCGCAGCGGTCGGGCTGAACGGGGGGTTCGTGCACACAGCCCAGCT
TGGAGCGAACGACCTACACCGAACTGAGATACCTACAGCGTGAGCTATGAGAAAGCGCCACGCTTCCCGA
AGGGAGAAAGGCGGACAGGTATCCGGTAAGCGGCAGGGTCGGAACAGGAGAGCGCACGAGGGAGCTTCCA
GGGGGAAACGCCTGGTATCTTTATAGTCCTGTCGGGTTTCGCCACCTCTGACTTGAGCGTCGATTTTTGT
GATGCTCGTCAGGGGGGCGGAGCCTATGGAAAAACGCCAGCAACGCGGCCTTTTTACGGTTCCTGGCCTT
TTGCTGGCCTTTTGCTCACATGTTCTTTCCTGCGTTATCCCCTGATTCTGTGGATAACCGTATTACCGCC
TTTGAGTGAGCTGATACCGCTCGCCGCAGCCGAACGACCGAGCGCAGCGAGTCAGTGAGCGAGGAAGCGG
AAGAGCGCCCAATACGCAAACCGCCTCTCCCCGCGCGTTGGCCGATTCATTAATGCAGCTGGCACGACAG
GTTTCCCGACTGGAAAGCGGGCAGTGAGCGCAACGCAATTAATGTGAGTTAGCTCACTCATTAGGCACCC
CAGGCTTTACACTTTATGCTTCCGGCTCGTATGTTGTGTGGAATTGTGAGCGGATAACAATTTCACACAG
GAAACAGCTATGACATGATTACGAATTAA
Features (pLannotate 1.2.2; 22 found; start..end, strand, type, name):
     14..393     +  enhancer       CMV enhancer: human cytomegalovirus immediate early enhancer
    394..597     +  promoter       CMV promoter: human cytomegalovirus (CMV) immediate early promoter
    733..776     +  intron         CMV intron (fragment): modified intron A from human cytomegalovirus
    828..846     +  promoter       SP6 promoter: promoter for bacteriophage SP6 RNA polymerase
    850..885     +  CDS            IgH signal sequence (fragment): signal sequence from the mouse immunoglobulin heavy chain variable region
    918..1572    +  CDS            GST (fragment): glutathione S-transferase from Schistosoma japonicum
   1587..2300    +  CDS            EGFP: EGFP is a basic (constitutively fluorescent) green fluorescent protein published in 1996, derived from Aequorea victoria. It is reported to be a rapidly-maturing weak dimer with moderate acid sensitivity.
   2307..2384    +  CDS            actA (fragment): ACTA_LISMO - Also known as prtB. Experimental evidence at protein level: Swiss-Prot protein existence level 1. Virulence factor required for host cell microfilament interaction. It induces actin assembly around the bacteria to allow it to move within the cytoplasm. It is involved in the actin polymerization process. It seems to act as a nucleator that induces the reorganization of the actin cytoskeleton. From Listeria monocytogenes serovar 1/2a (strain ATCC BAA-679 / EGD-e).
   2408..2542    +  polyA_signal   SV40 poly(A) signal: SV40 polyadenylation signal
   2611..2968    +  promoter       SV40 promoter: SV40 enhancer and early promoter
   2987..3141    +  CDS            lacZα (fragment): LacZα fragment of β-galactosidase; lacZ fragment
   3147..3198    -  misc_feature   bom (fragment): basis of mobility region from pBR322
   3217..3597    +  rep_origin     M13 ori (sequence partly withheld): M13 bacteriophage origin of replication; arrow indicates direction of (+) strand synthesis
   3673..3722    -  misc_feature   bom (fragment): basis of mobility region from pBR322
   3824..3859    -  CDS            rop (fragment): Rop protein, which maintains plasmids at low copy number; rop
   3954..4058    +  promoter       AmpR promoter: bla
   4059..4919    +  CDS            AmpR: β-lactamase; bla; confers resistance to ampicillin, carbenicillin, and related antibiotics
   5090..5678    +  rep_origin     ori: high-copy-number ColE1/pMB1/pBR322/pUC origin of replication
   5861..5953    +  CDS            lacI (fragment): lac repressor; lacI; The lac repressor binds to the lac operator to inhibit transcription in E. coli. This inhibition can be relieved by adding lactose or isopropyl-β-D-thiogalactopyranoside (IPTG).
   5966..5987    +  protein_bind   CAP binding site: CAP binding activates transcription in the presence of cAMP. E. coli catabolite activator protein
   6002..6032    +  promoter       lac promoter: promoter for the E. coli lac operon
   6040..6056    +  protein_bind   lac operator: The lac repressor binds to the lac operator to inhibit transcription in E. coli. This inhibition can be relieved by adding lactose or isopropyl-β-D-thiogalactopyranoside (IPTG). lac repressor encoded by lacI
