>Addgene plasmid #104452 | GST(LSCS)GFP-ActA | addgene full sequence | sequence record 200461 | Addgene NGS Result
GTTAGGGGCGGGATGGGCGGAGTTAGGGGCGGGACTATGGTTGCTGACTAATTGAGATGCATGCTTTGCA
TACTTCTGCCTGCTGGGGAGCCTGGGGACTTTCCACACCTGGTTGCTGACTAATTGAGATGCATGCTTTG
CATACTTCTGCCTGCTGGGGAGCCTGGGGACTTTCCACACCCTAACTGACACACATTCCACAGCTGGTTC
TTTCCGCCTCAGAAGGTACCTAACCAAGTTCCTCTTTCAGAGGTTATTTCAGGCCATGGTGCTGCGCCGA
ATTAATTCCCGATCCAGACATGATAAGATACATTGATGAGTTTGGACAAACCACAACTAGAATGCAGTGA
AAAAAATGCTTTATTTGTGAAATTTGTGATGCTATTGCTTTATTTGTAACCATTATAAGCTGCAATAAAC
AAGTTGGGCCATGGCGGCCAAGCTTCTAGTTGTTCTTGCGCAGCTGGATGATCTTGATGAAGGCGCCCAG
GCTGAACACGCCGATGGCCAGCATGGCCAGGATCAGTCTAGACTTGTACAGCTCGTCCATGCCGAGAGTG
ATCCCGGCGGCGGTCACGAACTCCAGCAGGACCATGTGATCGCGCTTCTCGTTGGGGTCTTTGCTCAGGG
CGGACTGGGTGCTCAGGTAGTGGTTGTCGGGCAGCAGCACGGGGCCGTCGCCGATGGGGGTGTTCTGCTG
GTAGTGGTCGGCGAGCTGCACGCTGCCGTCCTCGATGTTGTGGCGGATCTTGAAGTTCACCTTGATGCCG
TTCTTCTGCTTGTCGGCCATGATATAGACGTTGTGGCTGTTGTAGTTGTACTCCAGCTTGTGCCCCAGGA
TGTTGCCGTCCTCCTTGAAGTCGATGCCCTTCAGCTCGATGCGGTTCACCAGGGTGTCGCCCTCGAACTT
CACCTCGGCGCGGGTCTTGTAGTTGCCGTCGTCCTTGAAGAAGATGGTGCGCTCCTGGACGTAGCCTTCG
GGCATGGCGGACTTGAAGAAGTCGTGCTGCTTCATGTGGTCGGGGTAGCGGCTGAAGCACTGCACGCCGT
AGGTCAGGGTGGTCACGAGGGTGGGCCAGGGCACGGGCAGCTTGCCGGTGGTGCAGATGAACTTCAGGGT
CAGCTTGCCGTAGGTGGCATCGCCCTCGCCCTCGCCGGACACGCTGAACTTGTGGCCGTTTACGTCGCCG
TCCAGCTCGACCAGGATGGGCACCACCCCGGTGAACAGCTCCTCGCCCTTGCTCACGCGGCCGCCATCCG
ATTTTGGAGGATGGTCGCCACCACCAAACGTGGCTTGCCAGCCCTGCAAAGGCCATGCTATATACTTGCT
GGATTTCAAGTACTTATCAATTTGTGGGATAGCTTCAATACGTTTTTTAAAACAAACTAATTTTGGGAAC
GCATCCAGGCACATTGGGTCCATGTATAAAACAACATCAAGAGCGTCATACAACATGAAGTCAGGATGGG
TTACATGATCACCATTTAAATATGTTTTATGACATAAACGATCTTCGAACATTTTCAGCATTTCAGGTAG
CTTGCTAAGAAAATCAACTTTGAGAGTTTCAAAGTCTTTACTATATGCAATTCTCGAAACACCGTATCTA
ATATCCAAAACCGCTCCTTCAAGCATTGAAATCTCTGCACGCTCTTTTGGACAACCACCCAACATGTTGT
GCTTGTCAGCTATATAACGTATGATGGCCATAGACTGTGTTAATTTAACATCACCATCAATATAATAAGG
AAGATTGGGAAACTCCAAACCCAATTCAAACTTTTTGTTTCGCCATTTATCACCTTCATCGCGCTCATAC
AAATGCTCTTCATATTTTTCTTCAAGATATTCCAAAAGAAGTCGAGTGGGTTGCACAAGGCCCTTAATTT
TCCAATAACCTAGTATAGGGGACATGGCTGGCTCGATAGAACCGAGGTGCAGTTGGACCTGGGAGTGGAC
ACCTGTGGAGAGAAAGGCAAAGTGGATGTTATTCTATAGTGTCACCTAAATCGTATGTGTATGATACATA
AGGTTATGTATTAATTGTAGCCGCGTTCTAACGAAGCCAAGGGGGTGGGCCTATAGACTCTATAGGCGGT
ACTTACGTCACTCTTGGCACGGGGAATCCGCGTTCCAATGCACCGTTCCCGGCCGCGGAGGCTGGATCGG
TCCCGGTGTCTTCTATGGAGGTCAAAACAGCGTGGATGGCGTCTCCAGGCGATCTGACGGTTCACTAAAC
GAGCTCTGCTTATATAGACCTCCCACCGTACACGCCTACCGCCCATTTGCGTCAATGGGGCGGAGTTGTT
ACGACATTTTGGAAAGTCCCGTTGATTTTGGTGCCAAAACAAACTCCCATTGACGTCAATGGGGTGGAGA
CTTGGAAATCCCCGTGAGTCAAACCGCTATCCACGCCCATTGATGTACTGCCAAAACCGCATCACCATGG
TAATAGCGATGACTAATACGTAGATGTACTGCCAAGTAGGAAAGTCCCATAAGGTCATGTACTGGGCATA
ATGCCAGGCGGGCCATTTACCGTCATTGACGTCAATAGGGGGCGTACTTGGCATATGATACACTTGATGT
ACTGCCAAGTGGGCAGTTTACCGTAAATACTCCACCCATTGACGTCAATGGAAAGTCCCTATTGGCGTTA
CTATGGGAACATACGTCATTATTGACGTCAATGGGCGGGGGTCGTTGGGCGGTCAGCCAGGCGGGCCATT
TACCGTAAGTTATGTAACGCGGAACTCCATATATGGGCTATGAACTAATGACCCCGTAATTGATTACTAT
TAATAACTAGTCAATAATCAATGTCGGGCGAGCTCGAATTAATTCGTAATCATGTCATAGCTGTTTCCTG
TGTGAAATTGTTATCCGCTCACAATTCCACACAACATACGAGCCGGAAGCATAAAGTGTAAAGCCTGGGG
TGCCTAATGAGTGAGCTAACTCACATTAATTGCGTTGCGCTCACTGCCCGCTTTCCAGTCGGGAAACCTG
TCGTGCCAGCTGCATTAATGAATCGGCCAACGCGCGGGGAGAGGCGGTTTGCGTATTGGGCGCTCTTCCG
CTTCCTCGCTCACTGACTCGCTGCGCTCGGTCGTTCGGCTGCGGCGAGCGGTATCAGCTCACTCAAAGGC
GGTAATACGGTTATCCACAGAATCAGGGGATAACGCAGGAAAGAACATGTGAGCAAAAGGCCAGCAAAAG
GCCAGGAACCGTAAAAAGGCCGCGTTGCTGGCGTTTTTCCATAGGCTCCGCCCCCCTGACGAGCATCACA
AAAATCGACGCTCAAGTCAGAGGTGGCGAAACCCGACAGGACTATAAAGATACCAGGCGTTTCCCCCTGG
AAGCTCCCTCGTGCGCTCTCCTGTTCCGACCCTGCCGCTTACCGGATACCTGTCCGCCTTTCTCCCTTCG
GGAAGCGTGGCGCTTTCTCATAGCTCACGCTGTAGGTATCTCAGTTCGGTGTAGGTCGTTCGCTCCAAGC
TGGGCTGTGTGCACGAACCCCCCGTTCAGCCCGACCGCTGCGCCTTATCCGGTAACTATCGTCTTGAGTC
CAACCCGGTAAGACACGACTTATCGCCACTGGCAGCAGCCACTGGTAACAGGATTAGCAGAGCGAGGTAT
GTAGGCGGTGCTACAGAGTTCTTGAAGTGGTGGCCTAACTACGGCTACACTAGAAGAACAGTATTTGGTA
TCTGCGCTCTGCTGAAGCCAGTTACCTTCGGAAAAAGAGTTGGTAGCTCTTGATCCGGCAAACAAACCAC
CGCTGGTAGCGGTGGTTTTTTTGTTTGCAAGCAGCAGATTACGCGCAGAAAAAAAGGATCTCAAGAAGAT
CCTTTGATCTTTTCTACGGGGTCTGACGCTCAGTGGAACGAAAACTCACGTTAAGGGATTTTGGTCATGA
GATTATCAAAAAGGATCTTCACCTAGATCCTTTTAAATTAAAAATGAAGTTTTAAATCAATCTAAAGTAT
ATATGAGTAAACTTGGTCTGACAGTTACCAATGCTTAATCAGTGAGGCACCTATCTCAGCGATCTGTCTA
TTTCGTTCATCCATAGTTGCCTGACTCCCCGTCGTGTAGATAACTACGATACGGGAGGGCTTACCATCTG
GCCCCAGTGCTGCAATGATACCGCGAGACCCACGCTCACCGGCTCCAGATTTATCAGCAATAAACCAGCC
AGCCGGAAGGGCCGAGCGCAGAAGTGGTCCTGCAACTTTATCCGCCTCCATCCAGTCTATTAATTGTTGC
CGGGAAGCTAGAGTAAGTAGTTCGCCAGTTAATAGTTTGCGCAACGTTGTTGCCATTGCTACAGGCATCG
TGGTGTCACGCTCGTCGTTTGGTATGGCTTCATTCAGCTCCGGTTCCCAACGATCAAGGCGAGTTACATG
ATCCCCCATGTTGTGCAAAAAAGCGGTTAGCTCCTTCGGTCCTCCGATCGTTGTCAGAAGTAAGTTGGCC
GCAGTGTTATCACTCATGGTTATGGCAGCACTGCATAATTCTCTTACTGTCATGCCATCCGTAAGATGCT
TTTCTGTGACTGGTGAGTACTCAACCAAGTCATTCTGAGAATAGTGTATGCGGCGACCGAGTTGCTCTTG
CCCGGCGTCAATACGGGATAATACCGCGCCACATAGCAGAACTTTAAAAGTGCTCATCATTGGAAAACGT
TCTTCGGGGCGAAAACTCTCAAGGATCTTACCGCTGTTGAGATCCAGTTCGATGTAACCCACTCGTGCAC
CCAACTGATCTTCAGCATCTTTTACTTTCACCAGCGTTTCTGGGTGAGCAAAAACAGGAAGGCAAAATGC
CGCAAAAAAGGGAATAAGGGCGACACGGAAATGTTGAATACTCATACTCTTCCTTTTTCAATATTATTGA
AGCATTTATCAGGGTTATTGTCTCATGAGCGGATACATATTTGAATGTATTTAGAAAAATAAACAAATAG
GGGTTCCGCGCACATTTCCCCGAAAAGTGCCACCTGACGTCTAAGAAACCATTATTATCATGACATTAAC
CTATAAAAATAGGCGTATCACGAGGCCCTTTCGTCTCGCGCGTTTCGGTGATGACGGTGAAAACCTCTGA
CACATGCAGCTCCCGGAGACGGTCACAGCTTGTCTGTAAGCGGATGCCGGGAGCAGACAAGCCCGTCAGG
GCGCGTCAGCGGGTGTTGGCGGGTGTCGGGGCTGGCTTAACTATGCGGCATCAGAGCAGATTGTACTGAG
AGTGCACCATAAAATTGTAAACGTTAATATTTTGTTAAAATTCGCGTTAAATTTTTGTTAAATCAGCTCA
TTTTTTAACCAATAGGCCGAAATCGGCAAAATCCCTTATAAATCAAAAGAATAGCCCGAGATAGGGT
[37 nt withheld, positions 5388-5424]
AAAGAACGTGGACTCCAACGTCAAAGG
[141 nt withheld, positions 5452-5592]
G
[142 nt withheld, positions 5594-5735]
TATGCGGTGTGAAATACCGCACAGATGCGTAAGGAGAAAATACCGCATCAGGCGCCATTCGCCATTCAGG
CTGCGCAACTGTTGGGAAGGGCGATCGGTGCGGGCCTCTTCGCTATTACGCCAGCTGGCGAAAGGGGGAT
GTGCTGCAAGGCGATTAAGTTGGGTAACGCCAGGGTTTTCCCAGTCACGACGTTGTAAAACGACGGCCAG
TGCCAAGCTGTTAACAGCTTTTTGCAAAAGCCTAGGCCTCCAAAAAAGCCTCCTCACTACTTCTGGAATA
GCTCAGAGGCCGAGGCGGCCTCGGCCTCTGCATAAATAAAAAAAATTAGTCAGCCATGGGGCGGAGAATG
GGCGGAACTGGGCGGA
Features (pLannotate 1.2.2; 22 found; start..end, strand, type, name):
    291..425     -  polyA_signal   SV40 poly(A) signal: SV40 polyadenylation signal
    449..526     -  CDS            actA (fragment): ACTA_LISMO - Also known as prtB. Experimental evidence at protein level: Swiss-Prot protein existence level 1. Virulence factor required for host cell microfilament interaction. It induces actin assembly around the bacteria to allow it to move within the cytoplasm. It is involved in the actin polymerization process. It seems to act as a nucleator that induces the reorganization of the actin cytoskeleton. From Listeria monocytogenes serovar 1/2a (strain ATCC BAA-679 / EGD-e).
    533..1246    -  CDS            EGFP: EGFP is a basic (constitutively fluorescent) green fluorescent protein published in 1996, derived from Aequorea victoria. It is reported to be a rapidly-maturing weak dimer with moderate acid sensitivity.
   1262..1915    -  CDS            GST26_SCHJA: Experimental evidence at protein level: Swiss-Prot protein existence level 1. GST isoenzymes appear to play a central role in the parasite detoxification system. Other functions are also suspected including a role in increasing the solubility of haematin in the parasite gut. From Schistosoma japonicum (Blood fluke).
   1952..1989    -  CDS            IgH signal sequence (fragment): signal sequence from the mouse immunoglobulin heavy chain variable region
   1993..2011    -  promoter       SP6 promoter: promoter for bacteriophage SP6 RNA polymerase
   2063..2106    -  intron         CMV intron (fragment): modified intron A from human cytomegalovirus
   2242..2445    -  promoter       CMV promoter: human cytomegalovirus (CMV) immediate early promoter
   2446..2825    -  enhancer       CMV enhancer: human cytomegalovirus immediate early enhancer
   2878..2894    -  protein_bind   lac operator: The lac repressor binds to the lac operator to inhibit transcription in E. coli. This inhibition can be relieved by adding lactose or isopropyl-β-D-thiogalactopyranoside (IPTG). lac repressor encoded by lacI
   2902..2932    -  promoter       lac promoter: promoter for the E. coli lac operon
   2947..2968    -  protein_bind   CAP binding site: CAP binding activates transcription in the presence of cAMP. E. coli catabolite activator protein
   2981..3073    -  CDS            lacI (fragment): lac repressor; lacI; The lac repressor binds to the lac operator to inhibit transcription in E. coli. This inhibition can be relieved by adding lactose or isopropyl-β-D-thiogalactopyranoside (IPTG).
   3256..3844    -  rep_origin     ori: high-copy-number ColE1/pMB1/pBR322/pUC origin of replication
   4015..4875    -  CDS            AmpR: β-lactamase; bla; confers resistance to ampicillin, carbenicillin, and related antibiotics
   4876..4980    -  promoter       AmpR promoter: bla
   5075..5110    +  CDS            rop (fragment): Rop protein, which maintains plasmids at low copy number; rop
   5212..5261    +  misc_feature   bom (fragment): basis of mobility region from pBR322
   5337..5717    -  rep_origin     M13 ori (sequence partly withheld): M13 bacteriophage origin of replication; arrow indicates direction of (+) strand synthesis
   5736..5787    +  misc_feature   bom (fragment): basis of mobility region from pBR322
   5793..5947    -  CDS            lacZα (fragment): LacZα fragment of β-galactosidase; lacZ fragment
   5966..222     -  promoter       SV40 promoter (across the origin): SV40 enhancer and early promoter
