[The description below was written by a language model from this plasmid's Addgene catalogue record and pLannotate feature annotations shown in this document.]
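Description:
GST(LSCS)GFP-ActA is a mammalian expression plasmid built on the pRK5 backbone, about 6.1 kb in total, intended as a cargo reporter for assaying mitophagy. It is propagated in E. coli as a high-copy plasmid through a ColE1/pUC-type origin and selected with ampicillin via the β-lactamase gene. The backbone also carries an M13 phage origin, an SV40 enhancer/early promoter region downstream of the expression cassette, and assorted remnants of earlier cloning vectors (lac promoter/operator, lacZα, lacI, rop and bom fragments) that have no evident role in the construct's function.

The expression cassette is driven by the human CMV immediate-early enhancer and promoter, followed by a fragment of the CMV intron and an SP6 promoter that also serves as a sequencing primer site, and is terminated by an SV40 polyadenylation signal. The open reading frame encodes Schistosoma japonicum glutathione S-transferase at the N-terminus, fused to EGFP (derived from Aequorea victoria GFP) and then to a short C-terminal fragment of Listeria monocytogenes ActA. Short ActA tail segments of this kind are commonly used as mitochondrial outer-membrane anchors, which fits the stated mitophagy purpose, although the record does not spell this out. There is a short unannotated linker between GST and EGFP; "LSCS" in the name presumably refers to an element there, but the record does not define it. The GST moiety offers a handle for glutathione-affinity capture and EGFP allows fluorescence detection. A short match to an IgH signal sequence is annotated upstream of GST, but it is only a fragment. The depositor and repository-sequenced records show the same features in the same order, in opposite orientation and differing by only a few bases in length.
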