Addgene plasmid #104452: GST(LSCS)GFP-ActA
Purpose: Mitophagy cargo assay
Depositing lab: Carol Mercer. Depositing organization: University of Cincinnati. Publication: The GST-BHMT assay and related assays for autophagy. Dennis PB, Mercer CA. Methods Enzymol. 2009;452:97-118. doi: 10.1016/S0076-6879(08)03607-0. PubMed 19200878.
Backbone
  Vector backbone: pRK5
  Backbone size w/o insert (bp): 4754
  Total vector size (bp): 6095
  Vector type: Mammalian Expression
Growth in bacteria
  Bacterial resistance: Ampicillin, 100 μg/mL
  Growth temperature: 37°C
  Growth strain: DH5alpha
  Copy number: High Copy
Gene/Insert
  Gene/Insert name: GST-GFP-ActA
  Species: GFP is from Aequorea victoria
  Insert size (bp): 1470
  Promoter: CMV
  Tag / fusion protein: GST (N terminal on insert)
  Cloning method: Restriction Enzyme; 5′ cloning site Nru1 (unknown if destroyed); 3′ cloning site HindIII (unknown if destroyed)
  Sequencing primers: 5′ SP6 5'GATTTAGGTGACACTATAG
Terms and licenses: Academic/Nonprofit Terms; Industry Terms: Not Available to Industry
How to cite: GST(LSCS)GFP-ActA was a gift from Carol Mercer (Addgene plasmid # 104452 ; http://n2t.net/addgene:104452 ; RRID:Addgene_104452)
