>Addgene plasmid #104452 | GST(LSCS)GFP-ActA | depositor partial sequence | sequence record 197958 | GST-(LSCS)_EGFP-ActA insert
TCGCGAGCCAGCCATGTCCCCTATACTAGGTTATTGGAAAATTAAGGGCCTTGTGCAACCCACTCGACTT
CTTTTGGAATATCTTGAAGAAAAATATGAAGAGCATTTGTATGAGCGCGATGAAGGTGATAAATGGCGAG
CCAAAAAGTTTGAATTGGGTTTGGAGTTTCCCAATCTTCCTTATTATATTGATGGTGATGTTAAATTAAC
ACAGTCTATGGCCATCATACGTTATATAGCTGACAAGCACAACATGTTGGGTGGTTGTCCAAAAGAGCGT
GCAGAGATTTCAATGCTTGAAGGAGCGGTTTTGGATATTAGATACGGTGTTTCGAGAATTGCATATAGTA
AAGACTTTGAAACTCTCAAAGTTGATTTTCTTAGCAAGCTACCTGAAATGCTGAAAATGTTCGAAGATCG
TTTATGTCATAAAACATATTTAAATGGTGATCATGTAACCCATCCTGACTTCATGTTGTATGACGCTCTT
GATGTTGTTTTATACATGGACCCAATGTGCCTGGATGCGTTCCCAAAATTAGTTTGTTTTAAAAAACGTA
TTGAAGCTATCCCACAAATTGATAAGTACTTGAAATCCAGCAAGTATATAGCATGGCCTTTGCAGGGCTG
GCAAGCCACGTTTGGTGGTGGCGACCATCCTCCAAAATCGGATGGCGGCCGCGTGAGCAAGGGCGAGGAG
CTGTTCACCGGGGTGGTGCCCATCCTGGTCGAGCTGGACGGCGACGTAAACGGCCACAAGTTCAGCGTGT
CCGGCGAGGGCGAGGGCGATGCCACCTACGGCAAGCTGACCCTGAAGTTCATCTGCACCACCGGCAAGCT
GCCCGTGCCCTGGCCCACCCTCGTGACCACCCTGACCTACGGCGTGCAGTGCTTCAGCCGCTACCCCGAC
CACATGAAGCAGCACGACTTCTTCAAGTCCGCCATGCCCGAAGGCTACGTCCAGGAGCGCACCATCTTCT
TCAAGGACGACGGCAACTACAAGACCCGCGCCGAGGTGAAGTTCGAGGGCGACACCCTGGTGAACCGCAT
CGAGCTGAAGGGCATCGACTTCAAGGAGGACGGCAACATCCTGGGGCACAAGCTGGAGTACAACTACAAC
AGCCACAACGTCTATATCATGGCCGACAAGCAGAAGAACGGCATCAAGGTGAACTTCAAGATCCGCCACA
ACATCGAGGACGGCAGCGTGCAGCTCGCCGACCACTACCAGCAGAACACCCCCATCGGCGACGGCCCCGT
GCTGCTGCCCGACAACCACTACCTGAGCACCCAGTCCGCCCTGAGCAAAGACCCCAACGAGAAGCGCGAT
CACATGGTCCTGCTGGAGTTCGTGACCGCCGCCGGGATCACTCTCGGCATGGACGAGCTGTACAAGTCTA
GACTGATCCTGGCCATGCTGGCCATCGGCGTGTTCAGCCTGGGCGCCTTCATCAAGATCATCCAGCTGCG
CAAGAACAACTAGAAGCTT
